>Addgene plasmid #27429 | CtkA_300_pET21a | addgene partial sequence | sequence record 33774 | 27429 with T7-term
GGGCTTTGTTAGCAGCCGGATCTCAGTGGTGGTGGTGGTGGTGCTCGAGAGCTTGTTTGTGTTGTAAGGA
TAACTCAATAGCTCTAGTGTGTGCTACATCTATAATCTTTGATTTTCTTTCATCAAGCATTGTATGTAAA
AATTCTTTGTGTATTTCGCTCATAAAGGGTGTGTTATCAATAATTGAATGGATTTTATTCATATCTATGC
GTGGGTATATCCTAAGTAGTGCATCAAGGCAATCTTTATTATTGGTTTGAGTTAAGAAATCATAGTAGTT
AATTTTTTTATCGTTGTCATCTTTTAAGATAGATTGGGGGAAATTATAAATCCTTGCATTGAGTTCATCG
ATATTACTTAAAACTTTTTGGCATACCACATCATCAGCTTGGGGGTATAGACAAGAGCCACAATCAAAAA
TGGGAGCTATTTGATATTCTTTTGAATTTGAGGCTCTTAAGAACCCCCAATTACCATTATGCCTATCAAA
ATTACCTAGCAATGTATCTGCTACAAACATATCCCAAAAGAAACATTTTAAAACTTTTGGCTCAATAAAA
TGCTGGTTATCTATGGCATAAAGCACATCATTCAAATTAGTGTCTTTGCCTGATTTTTCTAATTCAATCA
TAGTATTTTTTAGACTTAGAAAATCTACAAGCTCGTATTGATGGGTGGTAAAATCTTTACAAGCAACCAC
GATTTTATTTTTATAAGTGCCTAGCAATGTTTCTTGAACCTTTAAGCCTAAGCTATTGACTATATGACAT
GCTACATATTCACTAAAA
