[The description below was written by a language model from this plasmid's Addgene catalogue record.]
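Description:
CtkA_300_pET21a is a bacterial expression plasmid built on the pET21a backbone (about 5 kb without insert) for producing a truncated form of a Helicobacter pylori protein in E. coli. It is selected with ampicillin, is recorded as low copy, and is propagated in the cloning strain DH5alpha. No feature table accompanies the record, so the backbone elements are not itemised. pET21a-type vectors generally place the insert under a T7 promoter with lac operator control, so expression normally requires a host that supplies T7 RNA polymerase, such as a DE3 lysogen. The listed T7 sequencing primer at the 5′ end of the insert fits this arrangement.

The insert, roughly 900 bp, encodes cell-translocating kinase A (CtkA, also known as Jhp0940) from H. pylori. The construct covers residues 1–300, with C-terminal residues 301–325 removed. It was cloned between the NdeI and XhoI sites, both of which remain intact. This places the start codon at the NdeI site and fuses the coding sequence in frame to the backbone-encoded C-terminal His tag, which allows purification by immobilised metal affinity chromatography.

The associated publication describes CtkA as a proinflammatory H. pylori protein that acts as a cell-translocating Ser/Thr kinase and up-regulates NF-κB. The plasmid is therefore suited to making recombinant truncated kinase for biochemical or structural study, and possibly for comparison with the full-length protein to assess the role of the C-terminal tail. The record does not state the specific purpose of the truncation.
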