Addgene plasmid #27429: CtkA_300_pET21a
Depositing lab: SeWon Suh. Depositing organization: Seoul National University. Publication: Helicobacter pylori proinflammatory protein up-regulates NF-kappaB as a cell-translocating Ser/Thr kinase. Kim DJ, Park KS, Kim JH, Yang SH, Yoon JY, Han BG, Kim HS, Lee SJ, Jang JY, Kim KH, Kim MJ, Song JS, Kim HJ, Park CM, Lee SK, Lee BI, Suh SW. Proc Natl Acad Sci U S A. 2010 Dec 14;107(50):21418-23. doi: 10.1073/pnas.1010153107. Epub 2010 Nov 22. PubMed 21098302.
Backbone
  Vector backbone: pET21a
  Backbone size w/o insert (bp): 5000
  Vector type: Bacterial Expression
Growth in bacteria
  Bacterial resistance: Ampicillin, 100 μg/mL
  Growth temperature: 37°C
  Growth strain: DH5alpha
  Copy number: Low Copy
Gene/Insert
  Gene/Insert name: Cell translocating kinas A (alt names: CtkA; Jhp0940)
  Species: H. pylori
  Insert size (bp): 900
  Mutation: residues 301-325 are truncated
  Entrez Gene: jhp0940
  Tag / fusion protein: His (C terminal on backbone)
  Cloning method: Restriction Enzyme; 5′ cloning site NdeI (not destroyed); 3′ cloning site XhoI (not destroyed)
  Sequencing primers: 5′ T7
Terms and licenses: Academic/Nonprofit Terms; Industry Terms: Not Available to Industry
How to cite: CtkA_300_pET21a was a gift from SeWon Suh (Addgene plasmid # 27429 ; http://n2t.net/addgene:27429 ; RRID:Addgene_27429)
